Addgene plasmid #54282: mEmerald-TOMM20-N-10
Purpose: Localization: Mitochondrial Membrane, Excitation: 487, Emission: 509
Depositing lab: Michael Davidson. Depositing organization: Florida State University, Tallahassee.
Backbone
  Vector backbone: mEmerald-N1
  Backbone size w/o insert (bp): 4750
  Vector type: Mammalian Expression
  Selectable markers: Neomycin (select with G418)
Growth in bacteria
  Bacterial resistance: Kanamycin, 50 μg/mL
  Growth temperature: 37°C
  Growth strain: DH5alpha
  Copy number: High Copy
Gene/Insert
  Gene/Insert name: TOMM20 (alt name: NM_014765.2)
  Species: H. sapiens (human)
  Entrez Gene: TOMM20 (a.k.a. MAS20, MOM19, TOM20)
  Promoter: CMV
  Tag / fusion protein: mEmerald (C terminal on backbone)
  Cloning method: Unknown
  Sequencing primers: 5′ CMV-F; 3′ SV40pA-R
Terms and licenses: Academic/Nonprofit Terms; Industry Terms
Depositor comments: . Excitation = 487; Emission = 509. Localization data: Mitochondrial Membrane
How to cite: mEmerald-TOMM20-N-10 was a gift from Michael Davidson (Addgene plasmid # 54282 ; http://n2t.net/addgene:54282 ; RRID:Addgene_54282)
