[The description below was written by a language model from this plasmid's Addgene catalogue record and pLannotate feature annotations shown in this document.]
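Description:
mEmerald-TOMM20-N-10 is a mammalian expression plasmid built on the mEmerald-N1 backbone, an N1-style fluorescent protein fusion vector. It encodes human TOMM20 (also known as TOM20, MAS20 or MOM19) fused at its C terminus to mEmerald, a bright monomeric, mammalian codon-optimized GFP variant with recorded excitation and emission maxima of 487 and 509 nm. The sequenced record is about 5.1 kb. In it, the human cytomegalovirus immediate early enhancer and promoter drive the TOMM20 coding sequence, which is followed after a short gap (presumably the linker implied by the "10" in the name, though the record does not say so) by the mEmerald open reading frame and an SV40 polyadenylation signal. A short annotated large T antigen fragment lies within the SV40-derived terminator region and is not a functional payload.

The plasmid replicates in E. coli from a high-copy ColE1/pUC-type origin and also carries an f1 phage origin. A single Tn5 aminoglycoside phosphotransferase gene (NeoR/KanR) provides selection in both hosts. The bacterial bla promoter expresses it for kanamycin resistance, and the SV40 enhancer/early promoter, paired with an HSV TK polyadenylation signal, expresses it in mammalian cells for G418 selection. The small ble and bGH poly(A) fragments detected nearby appear to be residual backbone sequence.

TOMM20 is a central receptor of the translocase complex in the mitochondrial outer membrane, so the fusion places green fluorescence on that membrane. The stated purpose of the construct is as a mitochondrial membrane localization marker for fluorescence imaging of transfected mammalian cells.
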