Features (pLannotate 1.2.2; 14 found; start..end, strand, type, name):
     87..390     +  enhancer       CMV enhancer: human cytomegalovirus immediate early enhancer
    391..594     +  promoter       CMV promoter: human cytomegalovirus (CMV) immediate early promoter
    629..1063    +  CDS            TOMM20: TOM20_HUMAN - Also known as KIAA0016. Experimental evidence at protein level: Swiss-Prot protein existence level 1. Central component of the receptor complex responsible for the recognition and translocation of cytosolically synthesized mitochondrial preproteins. Together with TOM22 functions as the transit peptide receptor at the surface of the mitochondrion outer membrane and facilitates the movement of preproteins into the TOM40 translocation pore (By similarity). Required for the translocation across the mitochondrial outer membrane of cytochrome P450 monooxygenases. From Homo sapiens (Hum
   1094..1813    +  CDS            mEmerald: brightly fluorescent monomeric variant of GFP mammalian codon-optimized
   1829..1912    +  CDS            large T antigen (fragment): large T antigen from SV40 (simian virus 40)
   1935..2056    +  polyA_signal   SV40 poly(A) signal: SV40 polyadenylation signal
   2090..2518    -  rep_origin     f1 ori (sequence partly withheld): f1 bacteriophage origin of replication; arrow indicates direction of (+) strand synthesis
   2545..2649    +  promoter       AmpR promoter: bla
   2651..3008    +  promoter       SV40 promoter: SV40 enhancer and early promoter
   3043..3837    +  CDS            NeoR/KanR: aminoglycoside phosphotransferase from Tn5; aph(3')-II (or nptII); confers resistance to neomycin, kanamycin, and G418 (Geneticin®)
   3858..4010    +  CDS            ble (fragment): BLE_KLEPN - Experimental evidence at protein level: Swiss-Prot protein existence level 1. Binding protein with a strong affinity to the bleomycin family of antibiotics. Binds to CL990; an antimitotic-antibiotic compound. From Klebsiella pneumoniae.
   4069..4116    +  polyA_signal   HSV TK poly(A) signal: herpes simplex virus thymidine kinase polyadenylation signal (Cole and Stacy, 1985)
   4207..4223    -  polyA_signal   bGH poly(A) signal (fragment): bovine growth hormone polyadenylation signal
   4445..5033    +  rep_origin     ori: high-copy-number ColE1/pMB1/pBR322/pUC origin of replication
>Addgene plasmid #54282 | mEmerald-TOMM20-N-10 | addgene full sequence | sequence record 257386 | Addgene NGS Result
TGGATAACCGTATTACCGCCATGCATTAGTTATTAATAGTAATCAATTACGGGGTCATTAGTTCATAGCC
CATATATGGAGTTCCGCGTTACATAACTTACGGTAAATGGCCCGCCTGGCTGACCGCCCAACGACCCCCG
CCCATTGACGTCAATAATGACGTATGTTCCCATAGTAACGCCAATAGGGACTTTCCATTGACGTCAATGG
GTGGAGTATTTACGGTAAACTGCCCACTTGGCAGTACATCAAGTGTATCATATGCCAAGTACGCCCCCTA
TTGACGTCAATGACGGTAAATGGCCCGCCTGGCATTATGCCCAGTACATGACCTTATGGGACTTTCCTAC
TTGGCAGTACATCTACGTATTAGTCATCGCTATTACCATGGTGATGCGGTTTTGGCAGTACATCAATGGG
CGTGGATAGCGGTTTGACTCACGGGGATTTCCAAGTCTCCACCCCATTGACGTCAATGGGAGTTTGTTTT
GGCACCAAAATCAACGGGACTTTCCAAAATGTCGTAACAACTCCGCCCCATTGACGCAAATGGGCGGTAG
GCGTGTACGGTGGGAGGTCTATATAAGCAGAGCTGGTTTAGTGAACCGTCAGATCCGCTAGCGCCACCAT
GGTGGGTCGGAACAGCGCCATCGCCGCCGGTGTATGCGGGGCCCTTTTCATTGGGTACTGCATCTACTTC
GACCGCAAAAGACGAAGTGACCCCAACTTCAAGAACAGGCTTCGAGAACGAAGAAAGAAACAGAAGCTTG
CCAAGGAGAGAGCTGGGCTTTCCAAGTTACCTGACCTTAAAGATGCTGAAGCTGTTCAGAAGTTCTTCCT
TGAAGAAATACAGCTTGGTGAAGAGTTACTAGCTCAAGGTGAATATGAGAAGGGCGTAGACCATCTGACA
AATGCAATTGCTGTGTGTGGACAGCCACAGCAGTTACTGCAGGTCTTACAGCAAACTCTTCCACCACCAG
TGTTCCAGATGCTTCTGACTAAGCTCCCAACAATTAGTCAGAGAATTGTAAGTGCTCAGAGCTTGGCTGA
AGATGATGTGGAAGGCGGTAGCGGGGATCCACCGGTCGCCACCATGGTGAGCAAGGGCGAGGAGCTGTTC
ACCGGGGTGGTGCCCATCCTGGTCGAGCTGGACGGCGACGTAAACGGCCACAAGTTCAGCGTGTCCGGCG
AGGGCGAGGGCGATGCCACCTACGGCAAGCTGACCCTGAAGTTCATCTGCACCACCGGCAAGCTGCCCGT
GCCCTGGCCCACCCTCGTGACCACCTTGACCTACGGCGTGCAGTGCTTCGCCCGCTACCCCGACCACATG
AAGCAGCACGACTTCTTCAAGTCCGCCATGCCCGAAGGCTACGTCCAGGAGCGCACCATCTTCTTCAAGG
ACGACGGCAACTACAAGACCCGCGCCGAGGTGAAGTTCGAGGGCGACACCCTGGTGAACCGCATCGAGCT
GAAGGGCATCGACTTCAAGGAGGACGGCAACATCCTGGGGCACAAGCTGGAGTACAACTACAACAGCCAC
AAGGTCTATATCACCGCCGACAAGCAGAAGAACGGCATCAAGGTGAACTTCAAGACCCGCCACAACATCG
AGGACGGCAGCGTGCAGCTCGCCGACCACTACCAGCAGAACACCCCCATCGGCGACGGCCCCGTGCTGCT
GCCCGACAACCACTACCTGAGCACCCAGTCCAAGCTGAGCAAAGACCCCAACGAGAAGCGCGATCACATG
GTCCTGCTGGAGTTCGTGACCGCCGCCGGGATCACTCTCGGCATGGACGAGCTGTACAAGTAAGCGGCCG
CGACTCTAGATCATAATCAGCCATACCACATTTGTAGAGGTTTTACTTGCTTTAAAAAACCTCCCACACC
TCCCCCTGAACCTGAAACATAAAATGAATGCAATTGTTGTTGTTAACTTGTTTATTGCAGCTTATAATGG
TTACAAATAAAGCAATAGCATCACAAATTTCACAAATAAAGCATTTTTTTCACTGCATTCTAGTTGTGGT
TTGTCCAAACTCATCAATGTATCTTAAGGCGTAAATTGTAAGCGTTAATATTTTGTTAAAATTCGCGTTA
AATTTTTGTTAAATCAGCTCATTTTTTAACCAATAGGCCGAAATCGGCAAAATCCCTTATAAATCAAAAG
AATAGACCGAGATAGGGT
[37 nt withheld, positions 2189-2225]
AAAGAACGTGGACTCCAACGTCAAAGG
[49 nt withheld, positions 2253-2301]
T
[91 nt withheld, positions 2303-2393]
G
[124 nt withheld, positions 2395-2518]
CAGGTGGCACTTTTCGGGGAAATGTGCGCGGAACCCCTATTTGTTTATTTTTCTAAATACATTCAAATAT
GTATCCGCTCATGAGACAATAACCCTGATAAATGCTTCAATAATATTGAAAAAGGAAGAGTCCTGAGGCG
GAAAGAACCAGCTGTGGAATGTGTGTCAGTTAGGGTGTGGAAAGTCCCCAGGCTCCCCAGCAGGCAGAAG
TATGCAAAGCATGCATCTCAATTAGTCAGCAACCAGGTGTGGAAAGTCCCCAGGCTCCCCAGCAGGCAGA
AGTATGCAAAGCATGCATCTCAATTAGTCAGCAACCATAGTCCCGCCCCTAACTCCGCCCATCCCGCCCC
TAACTCCGCCCAGTTCCGCCCATTCTCCGCCCCATGGCTGACTAATTTTTTTTATTTATGCAGAGGCCGA
GGCCGCCTCGGCCTCTGAGCTATTCCAGAAGTAGTGAGGAGGCTTTTTTGGAGGCCTAGGCTTTTGCAAA
GATCGATCAAGAGACAGGATGAGGATCGTTTCGCATGATTGAACAAGATGGATTGCACGCAGGTTCTCCG
GCCGCTTGGGTGGAGAGGCTATTCGGCTATGACTGGGCACAACAGACAATCGGCTGCTCTGATGCCGCCG
TGTTCCGGCTGTCAGCGCAGGGGCGCCCGGTTCTTTTTGTCAAGACCGACCTGTCCGGTGCCCTGAATGA
ACTGCAAGACGAGGCAGCGCGGCTATCGTGGCTGGCCACGACGGGCGTTCCTTGCGCAGCTGTGCTCGAC
GTTGTCACTGAAGCGGGAAGGGACTGGCTGCTATTGGGCGAAGTGCCGGGGCAGGATCTCCTGTCATCTC
ACCTTGCTCCTGCCGAGAAAGTATCCATCATGGCTGATGCAATGCGGCGGCTGCATACGCTTGATCCGGC
TACCTGCCCATTCGACCACCAAGCGAAACATCGCATCGAGCGAGCACGTACTCGGATGGAAGCCGGTCTT
GTCGATCAGGATGATCTGGACGAAGAGCATCAGGGGCTCGCGCCAGCCGAACTGTTCGCCAGGCTCAAGG
CGAGCATGCCCGACGGCGAGGATCTCGTCGTGACCCATGGCGATGCCTGCTTGCCGAATATCATGGTGGA
AAATGGCCGCTTTTCTGGATTCATCGACTGTGGCCGGCTGGGTGTGGCGGACCGCTATCAGGACATAGCG
TTGGCTACCCGTGATATTGCTGAAGAGCTTGGCGGCGAATGGGCTGACCGCTTCCTCGTGCTTTACGGTA
TCGCCGCTCCCGATTCGCAGCGCATCGCCTTCTATCGCCTTCTTGACGAGTTCTTCTGAGCGGGACTCTG
GGGTTCGAAATGACCGACCAAGCGACGCCCAACCTGCCATCACGAGATTTCGATTCCACCGCCGCCTTCT
ATGAAAGGTTGGGCTTCGGAATCGTTTTCCGGGACGCCGGCTGGATGATCCTCCAGCGCGGGGATCTCAT
GCTGGAGTTCTTCGCCCACCCTAGGGGGAGGCTAACTGAAACACGGAAGGAGACAATACCGGAAGGAACC
CGCGCTATGACGGCAATAAAAAGACAGAATAAAACGCACGGTGTTGGGTCGTTTGTTCATAAACGCGGGG
TTCGGTCCCAGGGCTGGCACTCTGTCGATACCCCACCGAGACCCCATTGGGGCCAATACGCCCGCGTTTC
TTCCTTTTCCCCACCCCACCCCCCAAGTTCGGGTGAAGGCCCAGGGCTCGCAGCCAACGTCGGGGCGGCA
GGCCCTGCCATAGCCTCAGGTTACTCATATATACTTTAGATTGATTTAAAACTTCATTTTTAATTTAAAA
GGATCTAGGTGAAGATCCTTTTTGATAATCTCATGACCAAAATCCCTTAACGTGAGTTTTCGTTCCACTG
AGCGTCAGACCCCGTAGAAAAGATCAAAGGATCTTCTTGAGATCCTTTTTTTCTGCGCGTAATCTGCTGC
TTGCAAACAAAAAAACCACCGCTACCAGCGGTGGTTTGTTTGCCGGATCAAGAGCTACCAACTCTTTTTC
CGAAGGTAACTGGCTTCAGCAGAGCGCAGATACCAAATACTGTTCTTCTAGTGTAGCCGTAGTTAGGCCA
CCACTTCAAGAACTCTGTAGCACCGCCTACATACCTCGCTCTGCTAATCCTGTTACCAGTGGCTGCTGCC
AGTGGCGATAAGTCGTGTCTTACCGGGTTGGACTCAAGACGATAGTTACCGGATAAGGCGCAGCGGTCGG
GCTGAACGGGGGGTTCGTGCACACAGCCCAGCTTGGAGCGAACGACCTACACCGAACTGAGATACCTACA
GCGTGAGCTATGAGAAAGCGCCACGCTTCCCGAAGGGAGAAAGGCGGACAGGTATCCGGTAAGCGGCAGG
GTCGGAACAGGAGAGCGCACGAGGGAGCTTCCAGGGGGAAACGCCTGGTATCTTTATAGTCCTGTCGGGT
TTCGCCACCTCTGACTTGAGCGTCGATTTTTGTGATGCTCGTCAGGGGGGCGGAGCCTATGGAAAAACGC
CAGCAACGCGGCCTTTTTACGGTTCCTGGCCTTTTGCTGGCCTTTTGCTCACATGTTCTTTCCTGCGTTA
TCCCCTGATTCTG
