>Addgene plasmid #54282 | mEmerald-TOMM20-N-10 | depositor partial sequence | sequence record 84421 | insert sequence
CGTCAGATCCGCTAGCGCCACCATGGTGGGTCGGAACAGCGCCATCGCCGCCGGTGTATGCGGGGCCCTT
TTCATTGGGTACTGCATCTACTTCGACCGCAAAAGACGAAGTGACCCCAACTTCAAGAACAGGCTTCGAG
AACGAAGAAAGAAACAGAAGCTTGCCAAGGAGAGAGCTGGGCTTTCCAAGTTACCTGACCTTAAAGATGC
TGAAGCTGTTCAGAAGTTCTTCCTTGAAGAAATACAGCTTGGTGAAGAGTTACTAGCTCAAGGTGAATAT
GAGAAGGGCGTAGACCATCTGACAAATGCAATTGCTGTGTGTGGACAGCCACAGCAGTTACTGCAGGTCT
TACAGCAAACTCTTCCACCACCAGTGTTCCAGATGCTTCTGACTAAGCTCCCAACAATTAGTCAGAGAAT
TGTAAGTGCTCAGAGCTTGGCTGAAGATGATGTGGAAGGCGGTAGCGGGGATCCACCGGTCGCCACCATG
GTGAGCAAGGGCGAGGAGCTGTTCACCGGGGTGGTGCCCATCCTGGTCGAGCTGGACGGCGACGTAAACG
GCCACAAGTTCAGCGTGTCCGGCGAGGGCGAGGGCGATGCCACCTACGGCAAGCTGACCCTGAAGTTCAT
CTGCACCACCGGCAAGCTGCCCGTGCCCTGGCCCACCCTCGTGACCACCTTGACCTACGGCGTGCAGTGC
TTCGCCCGCTACCCCGACCACATGAAGCAGCACGACTTCTTCAAGTCCGCCATGCCCGAAGGCTACGTCC
AGGAGCGCACCATCTTCTTCAAGGACGACGGCAACTACAAGACCCGCGCCGAGGTGAAGTTCGAGGGCGA
CACCCTGGTGAACCGCATCGAGCTGAAGGGCATCGACTTCAAGGAGGACGGCAACATCCTGGGGCACAAG
CTGGAGTACAACTACAACAGCCACAAGGTCTATATCACCGCCGACAAGCAGAAGAACGGCATCAAGGTGA
ACTTCAAGACCCGCCACAACATCGAGGACGGCAGCGTGCAGCTCGCCGACCACTACCAGCAGAACACCCC
CATCGGCGACGGCCCCGTGCTGCTGCCCGACAACCACTACCTGAGCACCCAGTCCAAGCTGAGCAAAGAC
CCCAACGAGAAGCGCGATCACATGGTCCTGCTGGAGTTCGTGACCGCCGCCGGGATCACTCTCGGCATGG
ACGAGCTGTACAAGTAAGCGGCCGCGACTCTAGATCATAATCAGCCATACCACAT
