>Addgene plasmid #54282 | mEmerald-TOMM20-N-10 | addgene partial sequence | sequence record 92479 | EGFP-N 5'-CGTCGCCGTCCAGCTCGACCAG-3'
CCTTGCTCACCATGGTGGCGACCGGTGGATCCCCGCTACCGCCTTCCACATCATCTTCAGCCAAGCTCTG
AGCACTTACAATTCTCTGACTAATTGTTGGGAGCTTAGTCAGAAGCATCTGGAACACTGGTGGTGGAAGA
GTTTGCTGTAAGACCTGCAGTAACTGCTGTGGCTGTCCACACACAGCAATTGCATTTGTCAGATGGTCTA
CGCCCTTCTCATATTCACCTTGAGCTAGTAACTCTTCACCAAGCTGTATTTCTTCAAGGAAGAACTTCTG
AACAGCTTCAGCATCTTTAAGGTCAGGTAACTTGGAAAGCCCAGCTCTCTCCTTGGCAAGCTTCTGTTTC
TTTCTTCGTTCTCGAAGCCTGTTCTTGAAGTTGGGGTCACTTCGTCTTTTGCGGTCGAAGTAGATGCAGT
ACCCAATGAAAAGGGCCCCGCATACACCGGCGGCGATGGCGCTGTTCCGACCCACCATGGTGGCGCTAGC
GGATCTGACGGTTCACTAAACCAGCTCTGCTTATATAGACCTCCCACCGTACACGCCTACCGCCCATTTG
CGTCAATGGGGCGGAGTTGTTACGACATTTTGGAAAGTCCCGTTGATTTTGGTGCCAAAACAAACTCCCA
TTGACGTCAATGGGGTGGAGACTTGGAAATCCCCGTGAGTCAAACCGCTATCCACGCCCATTGATGTACT
GCCAAAACCGCATCACCATGGTAATAGCGATGACTAATACGTAGATGTACTGCCAAGTAGGAAAGTCCCA
TAAGGTCATGTACTGGGCATAATGCCAGGCGGGCCATTTACCGTCATTGACGTCAATAGGG
